>Addgene plasmid #41585 | pCAGGS-Flag-hsDicer (D1320A/D1709A) | depositor partial sequence | sequence record 56509 | cDNA insert sequenced.  Backbone not sequence but based on public data.
GTCGACATTGATTATTGACTAGTTATTAATAGTAATCAATTACGGGGTCATTAGTTCATAGCCCATATAT
GGAGTTCCGCGTTACATAACTTACGGTAAATGGCCCGCCTGGCTGACCGCCCAACGACCCCCGCCCATTG
ACGTCAATAATGACGTATGTTCCCATAGTAACGCCAATAGGGACTTTCCATTGACGTCAATGGGTGGACT
ATTTACGGTAAACTGCCCACTTGGCAGTACATCAAGTGTATCATATGCCAAGTACGCCCCCTATTGACGT
CAATGACGGTAAATGGCCCGCCTGGCATTATGCCCAGTACATGACCTTATGGGACTTTCCTACTTGGCAG
TACATCTACGTATTAGTCATCGCTATTACCATGGGTCGAGGTGAGCCCCACGTTCTGCTTCACTCTCCCC
ATCTCCCCCCCCTCCCCACCCCCAATTTTGTATTTATTTATTTTTTAATTATTTTGTGCAGCGATGGGGG
CGGGGGGGGGGGGGGCGCGCGCCAGGCGGGGCGGGGCGGGGCGAGGGGCGGGGCGGGGCGAGGCGGAGAG
GTGCGGCGGCAGCCAATCAGAGCGGCGCGCTCCGAAAGTTTCCTTTTATGGCGAGGCGGCGGCGGCGGCG
GCCCTATAAAAAGCGAAGCGCGCGGCGGGCGGGAGTCGCTGCGTTGCCTTCGCCCCGTGCCCCGCTCCGC
GCCGCCTCGCGCCGCCCGCCCCGGCTCTGACTGACCGCGTTACTCCCACAGGTGAGCGGGCGGGACGGCC
CTTCTCCTCCGGGCTGTAATTAGCGCTTGGTTTAATGACGGCTCGTTTCTTTTCTGTGGCTGCGTGAAAG
CCTTAAAGGGCTCCGGGAGGGCCCTTTGTGCGGGGGGGAGCGGCTCGGGGGGTGCGTGCGTGTGTGTGTG
CGTGGGGAGCGCCGCGTGCGGCCCGCGCTGCCCGGCGGCTGTGAGCGCTGCGGGCGCGGCGCGGGGCTTT
GTGCGCTCCGCGTGTGCGCGAGGGGAGCGCGGCCGGGGGCGGTGCCCCGCGGTGCGGGGGGGCTGCGAGG
GGAACAAAGGCTGCGTGCGGGGTGTGTGCGTGGGGGGGTGAGCAGGGGGTGTGGGCGCGGCGGTCGGGCT
GTAACCCCCCCCTGCACCCCCCTCCCCGAGTTGCTGAGCACGGCCCGGCTTCGGGTGCGGGGCTCCGTAC
GGGGCGTGGCGCGGGGCTCGCCGTGCCGGGCGGGGGGTGGCGGCAGGTGGGGGTGCCGGGCGGGGCGGGG
CCGCCTCGGGCCGGGGAGGGCTCGGGGGAGGGGCGCGGCGGCCCCCGGAGCGCCGGCGGCTGTCGAGGCG
CGGCGAGCCGCAGCCATTGCCTTTTATGGTAATCGTGCGAGAGGGCGCAGGGACTTCCTTTGTCCCAAAT
CTGTGCGGAGCCGAAATCTGGGAGGCGCCGCCGCACCCCCTCTAGCGGGCGCGGGGCGAAGCGGTGCGGC
GCCGGCAGGAAGGAAATGGGCGGGGAGGGCCTTCGTGCGTCGCCGCGCCGCCGTCCCCTTCTCCCTCTCC
AGCCTCGGGGCTGTCCGCGGGGGGACGGCTGCCTTCGGGGGGGACGGGGCAGGGCGGGGTTCGGCTTCTG
GCGTGTGACCGGCGGCTCTAGAGCCTCTGCTAACCATGTTCATGCCTTCTTCTTTTTCCTACAGCTCCTG
GGCAACGTGCTGGTTATTGTGCTGTCTCATCATTTTGGCAAAGAATTCTCGAGATTGATCTACCATGGAC
TACAAAGACGATGACGACAAGCTTAAAAGCCCTGCTTTGCAACCCCTCAGCATGGCAGGCCTGCAGCTCA
TGACCCCTGCTTCCTCACCAATGGGTCCTTTCTTTGGACTGCCATGGCAACAAGAAGCAATTCATGATAA
CATTTATACGCCAAGAAAATATCAGGTTGAACTGCTTGAAGCAGCTCTGGATCATAATACCATCGTCTGT
TTAAACACTGGCTCAGGGAAGACATTTATTGCAGTACTACTCACTAAAGAGCTGTCCTATCAGATCAGGG
GAGACTTCAGCAGAAATGGAAAAAGGACGGTGTTCTTGGTCAACTCTGCAAACCAGGTTGCTCAACAAGT
GTCAGCTGTCAGAACTCATTCAGATCTCAAGGTTGGGGAATACTCAAACCTAGAAGTAAATGCATCTTGG
ACAAAAGAGAGATGGAACCAAGAGTTTACTAAGCACCAGGTTCTCATTATGACTTGCTATGTCGCCTTGA
ATGTTTTGAAAAATGGTTACTTATCACTGTCAGACATTAACCTTTTGGTGTTTGATGAGTGTCATCTTGC
AATCCTAGACCACCCCTATCGAGAAATTATGAAGCTCTGTGAAAATTGTCCATCATGTCCTCGCATTTTG
GGACTAACTGCTTCCATTTTAAATGGGAAATGTGATCCAGAGGAATTGGAAGAAAAGATTCAGAAACTAG
AGAAAATTCTTAAGAGTAATGCTGAAACTGCAACTGACCTGGTGGTCTTAGACAGGTATACTTCTCAGCC
ATGTGAGATTGTGGTGGATTGTGGACCATTTACTGACAGAAGTGGGCTTTATGAAAGACTGCTGATGGAA
TTAGAAGAAGCACTTAATTTTATCAATGATTGTAATATATCTGTACATTCAAAAGAAAGAGATTCTACTT
TAATTTCGAAACAGATACTATCAGACTGTCGTGCCGTATTGGTAGTTCTGGGACCCTGGTGTGCAGATAA
AGTAGCTGGAATGATGGTAAGAGAACTACAGAAATACATCAAACATGAGCAAGAGGAGCTGCACAGGAAA
TTTTTATTGTTTACAGACACTTTCCTAAGGAAAATACATGCACTATGTGAAGAGCACTTCTCACCTGCCT
CACTTGACCTGAAATTTGTAACTCCTAAAGTAATCAAACTGCTCGAAATCTTACGCAAATATAAACCATA
TGAGCGACAGCAGTTTGAAAGCGTTGAGTGGTATAATAATAGAAATCAGGATAATTATGTGTCATGGAGT
GATTCTGAGGATGATGATGAGGATGAAGAAATTGAAGAAAAAGAGAAGCCAGAGACAAATTTTCCTTCTC
CTTTTACCAACATTTTGTGCGGAATTATTTTTGTGGAAAGAAGATACACAGCAGTTGTCTTAAACAGATT
GATAAAGGAAGCTGGCAAACAAGATCCAGAGCTGGCTTATATCAGTAGCAATTTCATAACTGGACATGGC
ATTGGGAAGAATCAGCCTCGCAACAAACAGATGGAAGCAGAATTCAGAAAACAGGAAGAGGTACTTAGGA
AATTTCGAGCACATGAGACCAACCTGCTTATTGCAACAAGTATTGTAGAAGAGGGTGTTGATATACCAAA
ATGCAACTTGGTGGTTCGTTTTGATTTGCCCACAGAATATCGATCCTATGTTCAATCTAAAGGAAGAGCA
AGGGCACCCATCTCTAATTATATAATGTTAGCGGATACAGACAAAATAAAAAGTTTTGAAGAAGACCTTA
AAACCTACAAAGCTATTGAAAAGATCTTGAGAAACAAGTGTTCCAAGTCGGTTGATACTGGTGAGACTGA
CATTGATCCTGTCATGGATGATGATGACGTTTTCCCACCATATGTGTTGAGGCCTGACGATGGTGGTCCA
CGAGTCACAATCAACACGGCCATTGGACACATCAATAGATACTGTGCTAGATTACCAAGTGATCCGTTTA
CTCATCTAGCTCCTAAATGCAGAACCCGAGAGTTGCCTGATGGTACATTTTATTCAACTCTTTATCTGCC
AATTAACTCACCTCTTCGAGCCTCCATTGTTGGTCCACCAATGAGCTGTGTACGATTGGCTGAAAGAGTT
GTAGCTCTCATTTGCTGTGAGAAACTGCACAAAATTGGCGAACTGGATGACCATTTGATGCCAGTTGGGA
AAGAGACTGTTAAATATGAAGAGGAGCTTGATTTGCATGATGAAGAAGAGACCAGTGTTCCAGGAAGACC
AGGTTCCACGAAACGAAGGCAGTGCTACCCAAAAGCAATTCCAGAGTGTTTGAGGGATAGTTATCCCAGA
CCTGATCAGCCCTGTTACCTGTATGTGATAGGAATGGTTTTAACTACACCTTTACCTGATGAACTCAACT
TTAGAAGGCGGAAGCTCTATCCTCCTGAAGATACCACAAGATGCTTTGGAATACTGACGGCCAAACCCAT
ACCTCAGATTCCACACTTTCCTGTGTACACACGCTCTGGAGAGGTTACCATATCCATTGAGTTGAAGAAG
TCTGGTTTCATGTTGTCTCTACAAATGCTTGAGTTGATTACAAGACTTCACCAGTATATATTCTCACATA
TTCTTCGGCTTGAAAAACCTGCACTAGAATTTAAACCTACAGACGCTGATTCAGCATACTGTGTTCTACC
TCTTAATGTTGTTAATGACTCCAGCACTTTGGATATTGACTTTAAATTCATGGAAGATATTGAGAAGTCT
GAAGCTCGCATAGGCATTCCCAGTACAAAGTATACAAAAGAAACACCCTTTGTTTTTAAATTAGAAGATT
ACCAAGATGCCGTTATCATTCCAAGATATCGCAATTTTGATCAGCCTCATCGATTTTATGTAGCTGATGT
GTACACTGATCTTACCCCACTCAGTAAATTTCCTTCCCCTGAGTATGAAACTTTTGCAGAATATTATAAA
ACAAAGTACAACCTTGACCTAACCAATCTCAACCAGCCACTGCTGGATGTGGACCACACATCTTCAAGAC
TTAATCTTTTGACACCTCGACATTTGAATCAGAAGGGGAAAGCGCTTCCTTTAAGCAGTGCTGAGAAGAG
GAAAGCCAAATGGGAAAGTCTGCAGAATAAACAGATACTGGTTCCAGAACTCTGTGCTATACATCCAATT
CCAGCATCACTGTGGAGAAAAGCTGTTTGTCTCCCCAGCATACTTTATCGCCTTCACTGCCTTTTGACTG
CAGAGGAGCTAAGAGCCCAGACTGCCAGCGATGCTGGCGTGGGAGTCAGATCACTTCCTGCGGATTTTAG
ATACCCTAACTTAGACTTCGGGTGGAAAAAATCTATTGACAGCAAATCTTTCATCTCAATTTCTAACTCC
TCTTCAGCTGAAAATGATAATTACTGTAAGCACAGCACAATTGTCCCTGAAAATGCTGCACATCAAGGTG
CTAATAGAACCTCCTCTCTAGAAAATCATGACCAAATGTCTGTGAACTGCAGAACGTTGCTCAGCGAGTC
CCCTGGTAAGCTCCACGTTGAAGTTTCAGCAGATCTTACAGCAATTAATGGTCTTTCTTACAATCAAAAT
CTCGCCAATGGCAGTTATGATTTAGCTAACAGAGACTTTTGCCAAGGAAATCAGCTAAATTACTACAAGC
AGGAAATACCCGTGCAACCAACTACCTCATATTCCATTCAGAATTTATACAGTTACGAGAACCAGCCCCA
GCCCAGCGATGAATGTACTCTCCTGAGTAATAAATACCTTGATGGAAATGCTAACAAATCTACCTCAGAT
GGAAGTCCTGTGATGGCCGTAATGCCTGGTACGACAGACACTATTCAAGTGCTCAAGGGCAGGATGGATT
CTGAGCAGAGCCCTTCTATTGGGTACTCCTCAAGGACTCTTGGCCCCAATCCTGGACTTATTCTTCAGGC
TTTGACTCTGTCAAACGCTAGTGATGGATTTAACCTGGAGCGGCTTGAAATGCTTGGCGCCTCCTTTTTA
AAGCATGCCATCACCACATATCTATTTTGCACTTACCCTGATGCGCATGAGGGCCGCCTTTCATATATGA
GAAGCAAAAAGGTCAGCAACTGTAATCTGTATCGCCTTGGAAAAAAGAAGGGACTACCCAGCCGCATGGT
GGTGTCAATATTTGATCCCCCTGTGAATTGGCTTCCTCCTGGTTATGTAGTAAATCAAGACAAAAGCAAC
ACAGATAAATGGGAAAAAGATGAAATGACAAAAGACTGCATGCTGGCGAATGGCAAACTGGATGAGGATT
ACGAGGAGGAGGATGAGGAGGAGGAGAGCCTGATGTGGAGGGCTCCGAAGGAAGAGGCTGACTATGAAGA
TGATTTCCTGGAGTATGATCAGGAACATATCAGATTTATAGATAATATGTTAATGGGGTCAGGAGCTTTT
GTAAAGAAAATCTCTCTTTCTCCTTTTTCAACCACTGATTCTGCATATGAATGGAAAATGCCCAAAAAAT
CCTCCTTAGGTAGTATGCCATTTTCATCAGATTTTGAGGATTTTGACTACAGCTCTTGGGATGCAATGTG
CTATCTGGATCCTAGCAAAGCTGTTGAAGAAGATGACTTTGTGGTGGGGTTCTGGAATCCATCAGAAGAA
AACTGTGGTGTTGACACGGGAAAGCAGTCCATTTCTTACGACTTGCACACTGAGCAGTGTATTGCTGACA
AAAGCATAGCGGACTGTGTGGAAGCCCTGCTGGGCTGCTATTTAACCAGCTGTGGGGAGAGGGCTGCTCA
GCTTTTCCTCTGTTCACTGGGGCTGAAGGTGCTCCCGGTAATTAAAAGGACTGATCGGGAAAAGGCCCTG
TGCCCTACTCGGGAGAATTTCAACAGCCAACAAAAGAACCTTTCAGTGAGCTGTGCTGCTGCTTCTGTGG
CCAGTTCACGCTCTTCTGTATTGAAAGACTCGGAATATGGTTGTTTGAAGATTCCACCAAGATGTATGTT
TGATCATCCAGATGCAGATAAAACACTGAATCACCTTATATCGGGGTTTGAAAATTTTGAAAAGAAAATC
AACTACAGATTCAAGAATAAGGCTTACCTTCTCCAGGCTTTTACACATGCCTCCTACCACTACAATACTA
TCACTGATTGTTACCAGCGCTTAGAATTCCTGGGAGCTGCGATTTTGGACTACCTCATAACCAAGCACCT
TTATGAAGACCCGCGGCAGCACTCCCCGGGGGTCCTGACAGACCTGCGGTCTGCCCTGGTCAACAACACC
ATCTTTGCATCGCTGGCTGTAAAGTACGACTACCACAAGTACTTCAAAGCTGTCTCTCCTGAGCTCTTCC
ATGTCATTGATGACTTTGTGCAGTTTCAGCTTGAGAAGAATGAAATGCAAGGAATGGATTCTGAGCTTAG
GAGATCTGAGGAGGATGAAGAGAAAGAAGAGGATATTGAAGTTCCAAAGGCCATGGGGGATATTTTTGAG
TCGCTTGCTGGTGCCATTTACATGGATAGTGGGATGTCACTGGAGACAGTCTGGCAGGTGTACTATCCCA
TGATGCGGCCACTAATAGAAAAGTTTTCTGCAAATGTACCCCGTTCCCCTGTGCGAGAATTGCTTGAAAT
GGAACCAGAAACTGCCAAATTTAGCCCGGCTGAGAGAACTTACGACGGGAAGGTCAGAGTCACTGTGGAA
GTAGTAGGAAAGGGGAAATTTAAAGGTGTTGGTCGAAGTTACAGGATTGCCAAATCTGCAGCAGCAAGAA
GAGCCCTCCGAAGCCTCAAAGCTAATCAACCTCAGGTTCCCAATAGCTGAGGTACCAGATCTTTTTCCCT
CTGCCAAAAATTATGGGGACATCATGAAGCCCCTTGAGCATCTGACTTCTGGCTAATAAAGGAAATTTAT
TTTCATTGCAATAGTGTGTTGGAATTTTTTGTGTCTCTCACTCGGAAGGACATATGGGAGGGCAAATCAT
TTAAAACATCAGAATGAGTATTTGGTTTAGAGTTTGGCAACATATGCCCATATGCTGGCTGCCATGAACA
AAGGTTGGCTATAAAGAGGTCATCAGTATATGAAACAGCCCCCTGCTGTCCATTCCTTATTCCATAGAAA
AGCCTTGACTTGAGGTTAGATTTTTTTTATATTTTGTTTTGTGTTATTTTTTTCTTTAACATCCCTAAAA
TTTTCCTTACATGTTTTACTAGCCAGATTTTTCCTCCTCTCCTGACTACTCCCAGTCATAGCTGTCCCTC
TTCTCTTATGGAGATCCCTCGACCTGCAGCCCAAGCTTGGCGTAATCATGGTCATAGCTGTTTCCTGTGT
GAAATTGTTATCCGCTCACAATTCCACACAACATACGAGCCGGAAGCATAAAGTGTAAAGCCTGGGGTGC
CTAATGAGTGAGCTAACTCACATTAATTGCGTTGCGCTCACTGCCCGCTTTCCAGTCGGGAAACCTGTCG
TGCCAGCGGATCCGCATCTCAATTAGTCAGCAACCATAGTCCCGCCCCTAACTCCGCCCATCCCGCCCCT
AACTCCGCCCAGTTCCGCCCATTCTCCGCCCCATGGCTGACTAATTTTTTTTATTTATGCAGAGGCCGAG
GCCGCCTCGGCCTCTGAGCTATTCCAGAAGTAGTGAGGAGGCTTTTTTGGAGGCCTAGGCTTTTGCAAAA
AGCTAACTTGTTTATTGCAGCTTATAATGGTTACAAATAAAGCAATAGCATCACAAATTTCACAAATAAA
GCATTTTTTTCACTGCATTCTAGTTGTGGTTTGTCCAAACTCATCAATGTATCTTATCATGTCTGGATCC
GCTGCATTAATGAATCGGCCAACGCGCGGGGAGAGGCGGTTTGCGTATTGGGCGCTCTTCCGCTTCCTCG
CTCACTGACTCGCTGCGCTCGGTCGTTCGGCTGCGGCGAGCGGTATCAGCTCACTCAAAGGCGGTAATAC
GGTTATCCACAGAATCAGGGGATAACGCAGGAAAGAACATGTGAGCAAAAGGCCAGCAAAAGGCCAGGAA
CCGTAAAAAGGCCGCGTTGCTGGCGTTTTTCCATAGGCTCCGCCCCCCTGACGAGCATCACAAAAATCGA
CGCTCAAGTCAGAGGTGGCGAAACCCGACAGGACTATAAAGATACCAGGCGTTTCCCCCTGGAAGCTCCC
TCGTGCGCTCTCCTGTTCCGACCCTGCCGCTTACCGGATACCTGTCCGCCTTTCTCCCTTCGGGAAGCGT
GGCGCTTTCTCAATGCTCACGCTGTAGGTATCTCAGTTCGGTGTAGGTCGTTCGCTCCAAGCTGGGCTGT
GTGCACGAACCCCCCGTTCAGCCCGACCGCTGCGCCTTATCCGGTAACTATCGTCTTGAGTCCAACCCGG
TAAGACACGACTTATCGCCACTGGCAGCAGCCACTGGTAACAGGATTAGCAGAGCGAGGTATGTAGGCGG
TGCTACAGAGTTCTTGAAGTGGTGGCCTAACTACGGCTACACTAGAAGGACAGTATTTGGTATCTGCGCT
CTGCTGAAGCCAGTTACCTTCGGAAAAAGAGTTGGTAGCTCTTGATCCGGCAAACAAACCACCGCTGGTA
GCGGTGGTTTTTTTGTTTGCAAGCAGCAGATTACGCGCAGAAAAAAAGGATCTCAAGAAGATCCTTTGAT
CTTTTCTACGGGGTCTGACGCTCAGTGGAACGAAAACTCACGTTAAGGGATTTTGGTCATGAGATTATCA
AAAAGGATCTTCACCTAGATCCTTTTAAATTAAAAATGAAGTTTTAAATCAATCTAAAGTATATATGAGT
AAACTTGGTCTGACAGTTACCAATGCTTAATCAGTGAGGCACCTATCTCAGCGATCTGTCTATTTCGTTC
ATCCATAGTTGCCTGACTCCCCGTCGTGTAGATAACTACGATACGGGAGGGCTTACCATCTGGCCCCAGT
GCTGCAATGATACCGCGAGACCCACGCTCACCGGCTCCAGATTTATCAGCAATAAACCAGCCAGCCGGAA
GGGCCGAGCGCAGAAGTGGTCCTGCAACTTTATCCGCCTCCATCCAGTCTATTAATTGTTGCCGGGAAGC
TAGAGTAAGTAGTTCGCCAGTTAATAGTTTGCGCAACGTTGTTGCCATTGCTACAGGCATCGTGGTGTCA
CGCTCGTCGTTTGGTATGGCTTCATTCAGCTCCGGTTCCCAACGATCAAGGCGAGTTACATGATCCCCCA
TGTTGTGCAAAAAAGCGGTTAGCTCCTTCGGTCCTCCGATCGTTGTCAGAAGTAAGTTGGCCGCAGTGTT
ATCACTCATGGTTATGGCAGCACTGCATAATTCTCTTACTGTCATGCCATCCGTAAGATGCTTTTCTGTG
ACTGGTGAGTACTCAACCAAGTCATTCTGAGAATAGTGTATGCGGCGACCGAGTTGCTCTTGCCCGGCGT
CAATACGGGATAATACCGCGCCACATAGCAGAACTTTAAAAGTGCTCATCATTGGAAAACGTTCTTCGGG
GCGAAAACTCTCAAGGATCTTACCGCTGTTGAGATCCAGTTCGATGTAACCCACTCGTGCACCCAACTGA
TCTTCAGCATCTTTTACTTTCACCAGCGTTTCTGGGTGAGCAAAAACAGGAAGGCAAAATGCCGCAAAAA
AGGGAATAAGGGCGACACGGAAATGTTGAATACTCATACTCTTCCTTTTTCAATATTATTGAAGCATTTA
TCAGGGTTATTGTCTCATGAGCGGATACATATTTGAATGTATTTAGAAAAATAAACAAATAGGGGTTCCG
CGCACATTTCCCCGAAAAGTGCCACCTG
