>Addgene plasmid #41585 | pCAGGS-Flag-hsDicer (D1320A/D1709A) | addgene partial sequence | sequence record 57761 | pCAG_F
GGACTACAAAGACGATGACGACAAGCTTAAAAGCCCTGCTTTGCAACCCCTCAGCATGGCAGGCCTGCAG
CTCATGACCCCTGCTTCCTCACCAATGGGTCCTTTCTTTGGACTGCCATGGCAACAAGAAGCAATTCATG
ATAACATTTATACGCCAAGAAAATATCAGGTTGAACTGCTTGAAGCAGCTCTGGATCATAATACCATCGT
CTGTTTAAACACTGGCTCAGGGAAGACATTTATTGCAGTACTACTCACTAAAGAGCTGTCCTATCAGATC
AGGGGAGACTTCAGCAGAAATGGAAAAAGGACGGTGTTCTTGGTCAACTCTGCAAACCAGGTTGCTCAAC
AAGTGTCAGCTGTCAGAACTCATTCAGATCTCAAGGTTGGGGAATACTCAAACCTAGAAGTAAATGCATC
TTGGACAAAAGAGAGATGGAACCAAGAGTTTACTAAGCACCAGGTTCTCATTATGACTTGCTATGTCGCC
TTGAATGTTTTGAAAAATGGTTACTTATCACTGTCAGACATTAACCTTTTGGTGTTTGATGAGTGTCATC
TTGCAATCCTAGACCACCCCTATCGAGAAATTATGAAGCTCTGTGAAAATTGTCCATCATGTCCTCGCAT
TTTGGGACTAACTGCTTCCATTTTAAATGGGAAATGTGATCCAGAGGAATTGGAAGAAAAGATTCAGAAA
CTAGAGAAAATTCTTAAGAGTAATGCTGAAACTGCAACTGACCTGGTGGTCTTAGACAGGTATACTTCTC
AGCCATGTGAGATTGTGGTGGATTGTGGACCATTTACTGAC
