>Addgene plasmid #41585 | pCAGGS-Flag-hsDicer (D1320A/D1709A) | addgene partial sequence | sequence record 59456 | hsDicer-R2 5'-ttgctgacctttttgcttctc-3'
AATAGATATGTGGTGATGGCATGCTTTAAAAAGGAGGCGCCAAGCATTTCAAGCCGCTCCAGGTTAAATC
CATCACTAGCGTTTGACAGAGTCAAAGCCTGAAGAATAAGTCCAGGATTGGGGCCAAGAGTCCTTGAGGA
GTACCCAATAGAAGGGCTCTGCTCAGAATCCATCCTGCCCTTGAGCACTTGAATAGTGTCTGTCGTACCA
GGCATTACGGCCATCACAGGACTTCCATCTGAGGTAGATTTGTTAGCATTTCCATCAAGGTATTTATTAC
TCAGGAGAGTACATTCATCGCTGGGCTGGGGCTGGTTCTCGTAACTGTATAAATTCTGAATGGAATATGA
GGTAGTTGGTTGCACGGGTATTTCCTGCTTGTAGTAATTTAGCTGATTTCCTTGGCAAAAGTCTCTGTTA
GCTAAATCATAACTGCCATTGGCGAGATTTTGATTGTAAGAAAGACCATTAATTGCTGTAAGATCTGCTG
AAACTTCAACGTGGAGCTTACCAGGGGACTCGCTGAGCAACGTTCTGCAGTTCACAGACATTTGGTCATG
ATTTTCTAGAGAGGAGGTTCTATTAGCACCTTGATGTGCAGCATTTTCAGGGACAATTGTGCTGTGCTTA
CAGTAATTATCATTTTCAGCTGAAGAGGAGTTAGAAATTGAGATGAAAGATTTGCTGTCAATAGATTTTT
TCCACCCGAAGTCTAAGTTAGGGTATCTAAAATCCGCAGGAAGTGATCTGACTCCCACGCCAGCATCGCT
GGCAGTCTGGGCTCTTAGCTCCTCTGC
