>Addgene plasmid #41585 | pCAGGS-Flag-hsDicer (D1320A/D1709A) | addgene partial sequence | sequence record 59457 | hsDicer-R1 5'-cgatgcaaagatggtgttgt-3'
AGTTGTCGGACCCCGGGGAGTGCTGCCGCGGGTCTTCATAAAGGTGCTTGGTTATGAGGTAGTCCAAAAT
CGCAGCTCCCAGGAATTCTAAGCGCTGGTAACAATCAGTGATAGTATTGTAGTGGTAGGAGGCATGTGTA
AAAGCCTGGAGAAGGTAAGCCTTATTCTTGAATCTGTAGTTGATTTTCTTTTCAAAATTTTCAAACCCCG
ATATAAGGTGATTCAGTGTTTTATCTGCATCTGGATGATCAAACATACATCTTGGTGGAATCTTCAAACA
ACCATATTCCGAGTCTTTCAATACAGAAGAGCGTGAACTGGCCACAGAAGCAGCAGCACAGCTCACTGAA
AGGTTCTTTTGTTGGCTGTTGAAATTCTCCCGAGTAGGGCACAGGGCCTTTTCCCGATCAGTCCTTTTAA
TTACCGGGAGCACCTTCAGCCCCAGTGAACAGAGGAAAAGCTGAGCAGCCCTCTCCCCACAGCTGGTTAA
ATAGCAGCCCAGCAGGGCTTCCACACAGTCCGCTATGCTTTTGTCAGCAATACACTGCTCAGTGTGCAAG
TCGTAAGAAATGGACTGCTTTCCCGTGTCAACACCACAGTTTTCTTCTGATGGATTCCAGAACCCCACCA
CAAAGTCATCTTCTTCAACAGCTTTGCTAGGATCCAGATAGCACATTGCATCCCAAGAGCTGTAGTCAAA
ATCCTCAAAATCTGATGAAAATGGCATACTACCTAAGGAGGATTTTTTGGGCATTTTCCATTCATATGCA
GAATCAGTGGTTGAAAAAGGAGAAAGAGAGAT
