[The description below was written by a language model from this plasmid's Addgene catalogue record.]
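Description:
pCAGGS-Flag-hsDicer (D1320A/D1709A) is a mammalian expression plasmid built on the pCAGGS backbone and carrying the human Dicer (DICER1) coding sequence with an N-terminal Flag epitope tag. The backbone is listed as about 4.8 kb and the insert as about 5.8 kb, for a total of roughly 10.5 kb. It is propagated in E. coli as a high-copy plasmid under ampicillin selection. The record lists no selectable marker for mammalian cells, so it is suited to transient transfection rather than drug-selected stable lines. The promoter is recorded as CMV. pCAGGS vectors generally use the composite CAG arrangement, in which a CMV enhancer is joined to a chicken beta-actin promoter, but the record gives no further detail, and no feature table is provided to confirm the regulatory elements, polyadenylation signal or origin of replication.

The insert carries two point substitutions, D1320A and D1709A. From general knowledge of Dicer, these residues are conserved catalytic aspartates, one in each of the two RNase III domains (RNase IIIa and IIIb) that together cut the two strands of a precursor miRNA hairpin or a double-stranded RNA substrate. Replacing both with alanine is therefore expected to give a full-length but catalytically inactive enzyme. The associated study is an in vivo structure-function analysis of human Dicer that examined directional processing of precursor miRNAs. In that context, this double mutant most plausibly serves as a processing-dead control alongside wild-type and single-domain mutants, for example in reconstitution experiments. The Flag tag allows the expressed protein to be detected or immunoprecipitated. The cloning method is recorded as unknown.
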