Addgene plasmid #41585: pCAGGS-Flag-hsDicer (D1320A/D1709A)
Depositing lab: Phil Sharp. Depositing organization: Massachusetts Institute of Technology. Publication: In vivo structure-function analysis of human Dicer reveals directional processing of precursor miRNAs. Gurtan AM, Lu V, Bhutkar A, Sharp PA. RNA. 2012 Jun;18(6):1116-22. Epub 2012 Apr 30. 10.1261/rna.032680.112 PubMed 22546613.
Backbone
  Vector backbone: pCAGGS
  Backbone size w/o insert (bp): 4790
  Total vector size (bp): 10528
  Vector type: Mammalian Expression
  Selectable markers: None
Growth in bacteria
  Bacterial resistance: Ampicillin, 100 μg/mL
  Growth temperature: 37°C
  Growth strain: Top10/P3
  Copy number: High Copy
Gene/Insert
  Gene/Insert name: hsDicer (alt name: Dicer1)
  Species: H. sapiens (human)
  Insert size (bp): 5796
  Mutation: D1320A/D1709A
  GenBank ID: NM_177438 NM_030621
  Entrez Gene: DICER1 (a.k.a. DCR1, Dicer, Dicer1e, GLOW, HERNA, K12H4.8-LIKE, MNG1, RMSE2, aviD)
  Promoter: CMV
  Tag / fusion protein: Flag (N terminal on insert)
  Cloning method: Unknown
  Sequencing primers: 5′ Custom; 3′ Custom
Terms and licenses: Academic/Nonprofit Terms; Industry Terms: Not Available to Industry
How to cite: pCAGGS-Flag-hsDicer (D1320A/D1709A) was a gift from Phil Sharp (Addgene plasmid # 41585 ; http://n2t.net/addgene:41585 ; RRID:Addgene_41585)
